Addgene plasmid #250387: Lenti-CMV-mCherry-GSG-P2A-NUDT5 T45A-WPRE
Purpose: Lentiviral expression of human NUDT5 T45A with N-terminal mCherry seperated by a flexible GSG-linker and P2Aunder CMV promoter, as well as a puromycin resistance cassette under PGK promoter.
Depositing lab: Stefan Kubicek. Depositing organization: CeMM Research Center for Molecular Medicine. Publication: A non-enzymatic role of Nudix hydrolase 5 in repressing purine de novo synthesis. Nguyen TA, Lin JG, Marques AMC, Fottner M, Bauer LG, Reicher A, Daum D, Scrofani L, Liu Y, Cheng C, D'Angelo L D D L, Sanchez J, Bueschl C, Marella N, Buphamalai P, Traversi F, Beres M, Moll HP, Siklos M, Genger JW, Hofstaetter G, Villanti L, Malik M, Klimek C, Runggatscher K, Guertl B, Hansen JS, Dobner S, Babosova O, Becirovic T, de Rooij LPMH, Casanova E, Koren A, Froese DS, Rosenblatt DS, Klavins K, Bergthaler A, Menche J, Hannich JT, Abele M, Sdelci S, Lang K, Huber KVM, Kubicek S. Science. 2025 Nov 6:eadv4257. doi: 10.1126/science.adv4257. PubMed 41196952.
Backbone
  Vector backbone: pLenti CMV GFP Puro
  Backbone manufacturer: Eric Campeau, Paul Kaufman (Addgene #17448)
  Vector type: Mammalian Expression, Lentiviral
Growth in bacteria
  Bacterial resistance: Ampicillin, 100 μg/mL
  Growth temperature: 37°C
  Growth strain: NEB Stable
  Copy number: High Copy
Gene/Insert
  Gene/Insert name: NUDT5
  Species: H. sapiens (human)
  Insert size (bp): 1431
  Mutation: T45A
  Entrez Gene: NUDT5 (a.k.a. YSA1, YSA1H, YSAH1, hNUDT5)
  Promoter: CMV
  Tag / fusion protein: mCherry-GSG-P2A (N terminal on insert)
  Cloning method: Ligation Independent Cloning
Terms and licenses: Academic/Nonprofit Terms; Industry Terms: Not Available to Industry
Depositor comments: Insert cloned with BamHI (5') and SalI (3') sites.
How to cite: Lenti-CMV-mCherry-GSG-P2A-NUDT5 T45A-WPRE was a gift from Stefan Kubicek (Addgene plasmid # 250387 ; http://n2t.net/addgene:250387 ; RRID:Addgene_250387)
