[The description below was written by a language model from this plasmid's Addgene catalogue record and pLannotate feature annotations shown in this document.]
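Description:
Lenti-CMV-mCherry-GSG-P2A-NUDT5 T45A-WPRE is a 9.3 kb HIV-1-based lentiviral transfer plasmid for mammalian expression, built on the pLenti CMV GFP Puro backbone. It is maintained in E. coli as a high-copy plasmid through a ColE1/pUC-type origin and selected with ampicillin via the β-lactamase gene. The backbone also carries an f1 origin, an SV40 origin, T3 and T7 promoters and residual lac/lacZα fragments. The viral portion has a chimeric RSV promoter fused to a truncated 5' LTR, which typically allows Tat-independent production of genomic RNA in packaging cells. This is followed by the Ψ packaging signal with a gag fragment, the Rev response element for nuclear export of the unspliced genome, and the cPPT/CTS element. A second truncated LTR, annotated downstream of a nef fragment, serves as the 3' LTR and is followed by an SV40 polyadenylation signal.

Between the LTRs, the CMV enhancer/promoter drives a single open reading frame encoding mCherry, a flexible GSG linker, a P2A peptide and human NUDT5 (Nudix hydrolase 5) carrying the T45A substitution. Ribosomal skipping at P2A yields the red fluorescent reporter and the NUDT5 mutant as separate proteins, so fluorescence marks transduced cells without NUDT5 being fused to mCherry. The linker and P2A are not annotated separately in the feature table, but they fit the gap between the two coding sequences. A WPRE follows the insert to enhance transcript stability and expression. Downstream, a mouse PGK promoter drives puromycin N-acetyltransferase for selection of stably transduced cells. The construct is intended for lentiviral delivery and stable expression of the NUDT5 T45A variant in mammalian cells. The associated study concerns a non-enzymatic role of NUDT5 in repressing de novo purine synthesis, but the record does not state the functional consequence of the T45A mutation.
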