Features (pLannotate 1.2.2; 29 found; start..end, strand, type, name):
      1..861     +  CDS            AmpR: β-lactamase; bla; confers resistance to ampicillin, carbenicillin, and related antibiotics
   1032..1620    +  rep_origin     ori: high-copy-number ColE1/pMB1/pBR322/pUC origin of replication
   1803..1895    +  CDS            lacI (fragment): lac repressor; lacI; The lac repressor binds to the lac operator to inhibit transcription in E. coli. This inhibition can be relieved by adding lactose or isopropyl-β-D-thiogalactopyranoside (IPTG).
   1908..1929    +  protein_bind   CAP binding site: CAP binding activates transcription in the presence of cAMP. E. coli catabolite activator protein
   1944..1974    +  promoter       lac promoter: promoter for the E. coli lac operon
   1982..1998    +  protein_bind   lac operator: The lac repressor binds to the lac operator to inhibit transcription in E. coli. This inhibition can be relieved by adding lactose or isopropyl-β-D-thiogalactopyranoside (IPTG). lac repressor encoded by lacI
   2043..2061    +  promoter       T3 promoter: promoter for bacteriophage T3 RNA polymerase
   2089..2315    +  promoter       RSV promoter: Rous sarcoma virus enhancer/promoter
   2316..2496    +  LTR            5' LTR (truncated): truncated 5' long terminal repeat (LTR) from HIV-1
   2543..2668    +  misc_feature   HIV-1 Ψ: packaging signal of human immunodeficiency virus type 1
   2652..3015    +  CDS            HIV-1 gag (fragment): gag protein from human immunodeficiency virus 1; gag
   3161..3394    +  misc_feature   RRE: The Rev response element (RRE) of HIV-1 allows for Rev-dependent mRNA export from the nucleus to the cytoplasm.
   3771..3871    +  CDS            Rev (fragment): human immunodeficiency virus 1 (HIV-1) Rev protein; rev; enhances nuclear export of unspliced and incompletely spliced viral mRNAs
   3890..4006    +  misc_feature   cPPT/CTS: central polypurine tract and central termination sequence of HIV-1
   4029..4332    +  enhancer       CMV enhancer: human cytomegalovirus immediate early enhancer
   4333..4536    +  promoter       CMV promoter: human cytomegalovirus (CMV) immediate early promoter
   4632..5339    +  CDS            mCherry: mCherry is a basic (constitutively fluorescent) red fluorescent protein published in 2004, derived from Discosoma sp.. It is reported to be a very rapidly-maturing monomer with low acid sensitivity.
   5406..6062    +  CDS            NUDT5: NUDT5_HUMAN - Also known as NUDIX5 From Homo sapiens (Human).
   6081..6669    +  misc_feature   WPRE: woodchuck hepatitis virus posttranscriptional regulatory element
   6683..7182    +  promoter       PGK promoter: mouse phosphoglycerate kinase 1 promoter
   7203..7802    +  CDS            PuroR: puromycin N-acetyltransferase; pac from Streptomyces alboniger; confers resistance to puromycin
   7870..8007    +  CDS            nef (fragment): NEF_HV1LA - Experimental evidence at protein level: Swiss-Prot protein existence level 1. Extracellular Nef protein targets CD4(+) T-lymphocytes for apoptosis by interacting with CXCR4 surface receptors. From Human immunodeficiency virus type 1 group M subtype B (isolate Lai) (HIV-1).
   7993..8173    +  LTR            5' LTR (truncated): truncated 5' long terminal repeat (LTR) from HIV-1
   8245..8366    +  polyA_signal   SV40 poly(A) signal: SV40 polyadenylation signal
   8406..8541    +  rep_origin     SV40 ori: SV40 origin of replication
   8562..8580    -  promoter       T7 promoter: promoter for bacteriophage T7 RNA polymerase
   8588..8743    +  CDS            lacZα (fragment): LacZα fragment of β-galactosidase; lacZ fragment
   8748..9176    +  rep_origin     f1 ori (sequence partly withheld): f1 bacteriophage origin of replication; arrow indicates direction of (+) strand synthesis
   9229..9333    +  promoter       AmpR promoter: bla
>Addgene plasmid #250387 | Lenti-CMV-mCherry-GSG-P2A-NUDT5 T45A-WPRE | addgene full sequence | sequence record 498973 | Addgene NGS Result
ATGAGTATTCAACATTTCCGTGTCGCCCTTATTCCCTTTTTTGCGGCATTTTGCCTTCCTGTTTTTGCTC
ACCCAGAAACGCTGGTGAAAGTAAAAGATGCTGAAGATCAGTTGGGTGCACGAGTGGGTTACATCGAACT
GGATCTCAACAGCGGTAAGATCCTTGAGAGTTTTCGCCCCGAAGAACGTTTTCCAATGATGAGCACTTTT
AAAGTTCTGCTATGTGGCGCGGTATTATCCCGTATTGACGCCGGGCAAGAGCAACTCGGTCGCCGCATAC
ACTATTCTCAGAATGACTTGGTTGAGTACTCACCAGTCACAGAAAAGCATCTTACGGATGGCATGACAGT
AAGAGAATTATGCAGTGCTGCCATAACCATGAGTGATAACACTGCGGCCAACTTACTTCTGACAACGATC
GGAGGACCGAAGGAGCTAACCGCTTTTTTGCACAACATGGGGGATCATGTAACTCGCCTTGATCGTTGGG
AACCGGAGCTGAATGAAGCCATACCAAACGACGAGCGTGACACCACGATGCCTGTAGCAATGGCAACAAC
GTTGCGCAAACTATTAACTGGCGAACTACTTACTCTAGCTTCCCGGCAACAATTAATAGACTGGATGGAG
GCGGATAAAGTTGCAGGACCACTTCTGCGCTCGGCCCTTCCGGCTGGCTGGTTTATTGCTGATAAATCTG
GAGCCGGTGAGCGTGGGTCTCGCGGTATCATTGCAGCACTGGGGCCAGATGGTAAGCCCTCCCGTATCGT
AGTTATCTACACGACGGGGAGTCAGGCAACTATGGATGAACGAAATAGACAGATCGCTGAGATAGGTGCC
TCACTGATTAAGCATTGGTAACTGTCAGACCAAGTTTACTCATATATACTTTAGATTGATTTAAAACTTC
ATTTTTAATTTAAAAGGATCTAGGTGAAGATCCTTTTTGATAATCTCATGACCAAAATCCCTTAACGTGA
GTTTTCGTTCCACTGAGCGTCAGACCCCGTAGAAAAGATCAAAGGATCTTCTTGAGATCCTTTTTTTCTG
CGCGTAATCTGCTGCTTGCAAACAAAAAAACCACCGCTACCAGCGGTGGTTTGTTTGCCGGATCAAGAGC
TACCAACTCTTTTTCCGAAGGTAACTGGCTTCAGCAGAGCGCAGATACCAAATACTGTTCTTCTAGTGTA
GCCGTAGTTAGGCCACCACTTCAAGAACTCTGTAGCACCGCCTACATACCTCGCTCTGCTAATCCTGTTA
CCAGTGGCTGCTGCCAGTGGCGATAAGTCGTGTCTTACCGGGTTGGACTCAAGACGATAGTTACCGGATA
AGGCGCAGCGGTCGGGCTGAACGGGGGGTTCGTGCACACAGCCCAGCTTGGAGCGAACGACCTACACCGA
ACTGAGATACCTACAGCGTGAGCTATGAGAAAGCGCCACGCTTCCCGAAGGGAGAAAGGCGGACAGGTAT
CCGGTAAGCGGCAGGGTCGGAACAGGAGAGCGCACGAGGGAGCTTCCAGGGGGAAACGCCTGGTATCTTT
ATAGTCCTGTCGGGTTTCGCCACCTCTTACTTGAGCGTCGATTTTTGTGATGCTCGTCAGGGGGGCGGAG
CCTATGGAAAAACGCCAGCAACGCGGCCTTTTTACGGTTCCTGGCCTTTTGCTGGCCTTTTGCTCACATG
TTCTTTCCTGCGTTATCCCCTGATTCTGTGGATAACCGTATTACCGCCTTTGAGTGAGCTGATACCGCTC
GCCGCAGCCGAACGACCGAGCGCAGCGAGTCAGTGAGCGAGGAAGCGGAAGAGCGCCCAATACGCAAACC
GCCTCTCCCCGCGCGTTGGCCGATTCATTAATGCAGCTGGCACGACAGGTTTCCCGACTGGAAAGCGGGC
AGTGAGCGCAACGCAATTAATGTGAGTTAGCTCACTCATTAGGCACCCCAGGCTTTACACTTTATGCTTC
CGGCTCGTATGTTGTGTGGAATTGTGAGCGGATAACAATTTCACACAGGAAACAGCTATGACCATGATTA
CGCCAAGCGCGCAATTAACCCTCACTAAAGGGAACAAAAGCTGGAGCTGCAAGCTTAATGTAGTCTTATG
CAATACTCTTGTAGTCTTGCAACATGGTAACGATGAGTTAGCAACATGCCTTACAAGGAGAGAAAAAGCA
CCGTGCATGCCGATTGGTGGAAGTAAGGTGGTACGATCGTGCCTTATTAGGAAGGCAACAGACGGGTCTG
ACATGGATTGGACGAACCACTGAATTGCCGCATTGCAGAGATATTGTATTTAAGTGCCTAGCTCGATACA
TAAACGGGTCTCTCTGGTTAGACCAGATCTGAGCCTGGGAGCTCTCTGGCTAACTAGGGAACCCACTGCT
TAAGCCTCAATAAAGCTTGCCTTGAGTGCTTCAAGTAGTGTGTGCCCGTCTGTTGTGTGACTCTGGTAAC
TAGAGATCCCTCAGACCCTTTTAGTCAGTGTGGAAAATCTCTAGCAGTGGCGCCCGAACAGGGACTTGAA
AGCGAAAGGGAAACCAGAGGAGCTCTCTCGACGCAGGACTCGGCTTGCTGAAGCGCGCACGGCAAGAGGC
GAGGGGCGGCGACTGGTGAGTACGCCAAAAATTTTGACTAGCGGAGGCTAGAAGGAGAGAGATGGGTGCG
AGAGCGTCAGTATTAAGCGGGGGAGAATTAGATCGCGATGGGAAAAAATTCGGTTAAGGCCAGGGGGAAA
GAAAAAATATAAATTAAAACATATAGTATGGGCAAGCAGGGAGCTAGAACGATTCGCAGTTAATCCTGGC
CTGTTAGAAACATCAGAAGGCTGTAGACAAATACTGGGACAGCTACAACCATCCCTTCAGACAGGATCAG
AAGAACTTAGATCATTATATAATACAGTAGCAACCCTCTATTGTGTGCATCAAAGGATAGAGATAAAAGA
CACCAAGGAAGCTTTAGACAAGATAGAGGAAGAGCAAAACAAAAGTAAGACCACCGCACAGCAAGCGGCC
GCTGATCTTCAGACCTGGAGGAGGAGATATGAGGGACAATTGGAGAAGTGAATTATATAAATATAAAGTA
GTAAAAATTGAACCATTAGGAGTAGCACCCACCAAGGCAAAGAGAAGAGTGGTGCAGAGAGAAAAAAGAG
CAGTGGGAATAGGAGCTTTGTTCCTTGGGTTCTTGGGAGCAGCAGGAAGCACTATGGGCGCAGCGTCAAT
GACGCTGACGGTACAGGCCAGACAATTATTGTCTGGTATAGTGCAGCAGCAGAACAATTTGCTGAGGGCT
ATTGAGGCGCAACAGCATCTGTTGCAACTCACAGTCTGGGGCATCAAGCAGCTCCAGGCAAGAATCCTGG
CTGTGGAAAGATACCTAAAGGATCAACAGCTCCTGGGGATTTGGGGTTGCTCTGGAAAACTCATTTGCAC
CACTGCTGTGCCTTGGAATGCTAGTTGGAGTAATAAATCTCTGGAACAGATTTGGAATCACACGACCTGG
ATGGAGTGGGACAGAGAAATTAACAATTACACAAGCTTAATACACTCCTTAATTGAAGAATCGCAAAACC
AGCAAGAAAAGAATGAACAAGAATTATTGGAATTAGATAAATGGGCAAGTTTGTGGAATTGGTTTAACAT
AACAAATTGGCTGTGGTATATAAAATTATTCATAATGATAGTAGGAGGCTTGGTAGGTTTAAGAATAGTT
TTTGCTGTACTTTCTATAGTGAATAGAGTTAGGCAGGGATATTCACCATTATCGTTTCAGACCCACCTCC
CAACCCCGAGGGGACCCGACAGGCCCGAAGGAATAGAAGAAGAAGGTGGAGAGAGAGACAGAGACAGATC
CATTCGATTAGTGAACGGATCTCGACGGTATCGGTTAACTTTTAAAAGAAAAGGGGGGATTGGGGGGTAC
AGTGCAGGGGAAAGAATAGTAGACATAATAGCAACAGACATACAAACTAAAGAATTACAAAAACAAATTA
CAAAATTCAAAATTTTATCGATAAGCTTGGGAGTTCCGCGTTACATAACTTACGGTAAATGGCCCGCCTG
GCTGACCGCCCAACGACCCCCGCCCATTGACGTCAATAATGACGTATGTTCCCATAGTAACGCCAATAGG
GACTTTCCATTGACGTCAATGGGTGGAGTATTTACGGTAAACTGCCCACTTGGCAGTACATCAAGTGTAT
CATATGCCAAGTACGCCCCCTATTGACGTCAATGACGGTAAATGGCCCGCCTGGCATTATGCCCAGTACA
TGACCTTATGGGACTTTCCTACTTGGCAGTACATCTACGTATTAGTCATCGCTATTACCATGGTGATGCG
GTTTTGGCAGTACATCAATGGGCGTGGATAGCGGTTTGACTCACGGGGATTTCCAAGTCTCCACCCCATT
GACGTCAATGGGAGTTTGTTTTGGCACCAAAATCAACGGGACTTTCCAAAATGTCGTAACAACTCCGCCC
CATTGACGCAAATGGGCGGTAGGCGTGTACGGTGGGAGGTCTATATAAGCAGAGCTCGTTTAGTGAACCG
TCAGATCGCCTGGAGACGCCATCCACGCTGTTTTGACCTCCATAGAAGACACCGACTCTAGAGGATCCAC
CGGTCGCCACCATGGTGAGCAAGGGCGAGGAGGATAACATGGCCATCATCAAGGAGTTCATGCGCTTCAA
GGTGCACATGGAGGGCTCCGTGAACGGCCACGAGTTCGAGATCGAGGGCGAGGGCGAGGGCCGCCCCTAC
GAGGGCACCCAGACCGCCAAGCTGAAGGTGACCAAGGGTGGCCCCCTGCCCTTCGCCTGGGACATCCTGT
CCCCTCAGTTCATGTACGGCTCCAAGGCCTACGTGAAGCACCCCGCCGACATCCCCGACTACTTGAAGCT
GTCCTTCCCCGAGGGCTTCAAGTGGGAGCGCGTGATGAACTTCGAGGACGGCGGCGTGGTGACCGTGACC
CAGGACTCCTCCCTGCAGGACGGCGAGTTCATCTACAAGGTGAAGCTGCGCGGCACCAACTTCCCCTCAG
ACGGCCCCGTAATGCAGAAGAAAACCATGGGCTGGGAGGCCTCCTCCGAGCGGATGTACCCCGAGGACGG
CGCCCTGAAGGGCGAGATCAAGCAGAGGCTGAAGCTGAAGGACGGCGGCCACTACGACGCTGAGGTCAAG
ACCACCTACAAGGCCAAGAAGCCCGTGCAGCTGCCCGGCGCCTACAACGTCAACATCAAGTTGGACATCA
CCTCCCACAACGAGGACTACACCATCGTGGAACAGTACGAACGCGCCGAGGGCCGCCACTCCACCGGCGG
CATGGACGAGCTGTACAAGGGATCCGGCGCTACTAACTTCAGCCTGCTGAAGCAGGCTGGAGACGTGGAG
GAGAACCCTGGACCTATGGAGAGCCAAGAACCAACGGAATCTTCTCAGAATGGCAAACAGTATATCATTT
CAGAGGAGTTAATTTCAGAAGGAAAATGGGTCAAGCTTGAAAAAACAACGTACATGGATCCTACTGGTAA
AACTAGAGCATGGGAATCAGTGAAACGTACAACCAGGAAAGAGCAGACTGCGGATGGTGTCGCGGTCATC
CCCGTGCTGCAGAGAACACTTCACTATGAGTGTATCGTTCTGGTGAAACAGTTCCGACCACCAATGGGGG
GCTACTGCATAGAGTTCCCTGCAGGTCTCATAGATGATGGTGAAACCCCAGAAGCAGCTGCTCTCCGGGA
GCTTGAAGAAGAAACTGGCTACAAAGGGGACATTGCCGAATGTTCTCCAGCGGTCTGTATGGACCCAGGC
TTGTCAAACTGTACTATACACATCGTGACAGTCACCATTAACGGAGATGATGCCGAAAACGCAAGGCCGA
AGCCAAAGCCAGGGGATGGAGAGTTTGTGGAAGTCATTTCTTTACCCAAGAATGACCTGCTGCAGAGACT
TGATGCTCTGGTAGCTGAAGAACATCTCACAGTGGACGCCAGGGTCTATTCCTACGCTCTAGCGCTGAAA
CATGCAAATGCAAAGCCATTTGAAGTGCCCTTCTTGAAATTTTAAAGCGGCCGCGTCGACAATCAACCTC
TGGATTACAAAATTTGTGAAAGATTGACTGGTATTCTTAACTATGTTGCTCCTTTTACGCTATGTGGATA
CGCTGCTTTAATGCCTTTGTATCATGCTATTGCTTCCCGTATGGCTTTCATTTTCTCCTCCTTGTATAAA
TCCTGGTTGCTGTCTCTTTATGAGGAGTTGTGGCCCGTTGTCAGGCAACGTGGCGTGGTGTGCACTGTGT
TTGCTGACGCAACCCCCACTGGTTGGGGCATTGCCACCACCTGTCAGCTCCTTTCCGGGACTTTCGCTTT
CCCCCTCCCTATTGCCACGGCGGAACTCATCGCCGCCTGCCTTGCCCGCTGCTGGACAGGGGCTCGGCTG
TTGGGCACTGACAATTCCGTGGTGTTGTCGGGGAAGCTGACGTCCTTTCCATGGCTGCTCGCCTGTGTTG
CCACCTGGATTCTGCGCGGGACGTCCTTCTGCTACGTCCCTTCGGCCCTCAATCCAGCGGACCTTCCTTC
CCGCGGCCTGCTGCCGGCTCTGCGGCCTCTTCCGCGTCTTCGCCTTCGCCCTCAGACGAGTCGGATCTCC
CTTTGGGCCGCCTCCCCGCCTGGAATTCTACCGGGTAGGGGAGGCGCTTTTCCCAAGGCAGTCTGGAGCA
TGCGCTTTAGCAGCCCCGCTGGGCACTTGGCGCTACACAAGTGGCCTCTGGCCTCGCACACATTCCACAT
CCACCGGTAGGCGCCAACCGGCTCCGTTCTTTGGTGGCCCCTTCGCGCCACCTTCTACTCCTCCCCTAGT
CAGGAAGTTCCCCCCCGCCCCGCAGCTCGCGTCGTGCAGGACGTGACAAATGGAAGTAGCACGTCTCACT
AGTCTCGTGCAGATGGACAGCACCGCTGAGCAATGGAAGCGGGTAGGCCTTTGGGGCAGCGGCCAATAGC
AGCTTTGCTCCTTCGCTTTCTGGGCTCAGAGGCTGGGAAGGGGTGGGTCCGGGGGCGGGCTCAGGGGCGG
GCTCAGGGGCGGGGCGGGCGCCCGAAGGTCCTCCGGAGGCCCGGCATTCTGCACGCTTCAAAAGCGCACG
TCTGCCGCGCTGTTCTCCTCTTCCTCATCTCCGGGCCTTTCGACCTGCAGCCCAAGCTTACCATGACCGA
GTACAAGCCCACGGTGCGCCTCGCCACCCGCGACGACGTCCCCAGGGCCGTACGCACCCTCGCCGCCGCG
TTCGCCGACTACCCCGCCACGCGCCACACCGTCGATCCGGACCGCCACATCGAGCGGGTCACCGAGCTGC
AAGAACTCTTCCTCACGCGCGTCGGGCTCGACATCGGCAAGGTGTGGGTCGCGGACGACGGCGCCGCGGT
GGCGGTCTGGACCACGCCGGAGAGCGTCGAAGCGGGGGCGGTGTTCGCCGAGATCGGCCCGCGCATGGCC
GAGTTGAGCGGTTCCCGGCTGGCCGCGCAGCAACAGATGGAAGGCCTCCTGGCGCCGCACCGGCCCAAGG
AGCCCGCGTGGTTCCTGGCCACCGTCGGCGTCTCGCCCGACCACCAGGGCAAGGGTCTGGGCAGCGCCGT
CGTGCTCCCCGGAGTGGAGGCGGCCGAGCGCGCCGGGGTGCCCGCCTTCCTGGAGACCTCCGCGCCCCGC
AACCTCCCCTTCTACGAGCGGCTCGGCTTCACCGTCACCGCCGACGTCGAGGTGCCCGAAGGACCGCGCA
CCTGGTGCATGACCCGCAAGCCCGGTGCCTGACGCCCGCCCCACGACCCGCAGCGCCCGACCGAAAGGAG
CGCACGACCCCATGCATCTCGAGGGCCCGGTACCTTTAAGACCAATGACTTACAAGGCAGCTGTAGATCT
TAGCCACTTTTTAAAAGAAAAGGGGGGACTGGAAGGGCTAGCTCACTCCCAACGAAGACAAGATCTGCTT
TTTGCTTGTACTGGGTCTCTCTGGTTAGACCAGATCTGAGCCTGGGAGCTCTCTGGCTAACTAGGGAACC
CACTGCTTAAGCCTCAATAAAGCTTGCCTTGAGTGCTTCAAGTAGTGTGTGCCCGTCTGTTGTGTGACTC
TGGTAACTAGAGATCCCTCAGACCCTTTTAGTCAGTGTGGAAAATCTCTAGCAGTAGTAGTTCATGTCAT
CTTATTATTCAGTATTTATAACTTGCAAAGAAATGAATATCAGAGAGTGAGAGGAACTTGTTTATTGCAG
CTTATAATGGTTACAAATAAAGCAATAGCATCACAAATTTCACAAATAAAGCATTTTTTTCACTGCATTC
TAGTTGTGGTTTGTCCAAACTCATCAATGTATCTTATCATGTCTGGCTCTAGCTATCCCGCCCCTAACTC
CGCCCATCCCGCCCCTAACTCCGCCCAGTTCCGCCCATTCTCCGCCCCATGGCTGACTAATTTTTTTTAT
TTATGCAGAGGCCGAGGCCGCCTCGGCCTCTGAGCTATTCCAGAAGTAGTGAGGAGGCTTTTTTGGAGGC
CTAGGGACGTACCCAATTCGCCCTATAGTGAGTCGTATTACGCGCGCTCACTGGCCGTCGTTTTACAACG
TCGTGACTGGGAAAACCCTGGCGTTACCCAACTTAATCGCCTTGCAGCACATCCCCCTTTCGCCAGCTGG
CGTAATAGCGAAGAGGCCCGCACCGATCGCCCTTCCCAACAGTTGCGCAGCCTGAATGGCGAATGGG
[124 nt withheld, positions 8748-8871]
C
[91 nt withheld, positions 8873-8963]
A
[49 nt withheld, positions 8965-9013]
CCTTTGACGTTGGAGTCCACGTTCTTT
[37 nt withheld, positions 9041-9077]
ACCCTATCTCGGTCTATTCTTTTGATTTATAAGGGATTTTGCCGATTTCGGCCTATTGGTTAAAAAATGA
GCTGATTTAACAAAAATTTAACGCGAATTTTAACAAAATATTAACGCTTACAATTTAGGTGGCACTTTTC
GGGGAAATGTGCGCGGAACCCCTATTTGTTTATTTTTCTAAATACATTCAAATATGTATCCGCTCATGAG
ACAATAACCCTGATAAATGCTTCAATAATATTGAAAAAGGAAGAGT
